Addgene plasmid #221198: pDEST17-ScChd1[Y137A]
Purpose: ScChd1-aa118-1274 chromatin remodeler with Y137A mutation
Depositing lab: Gregory Bowman. Depositing organization: Johns Hopkins University and School of Medicine. Publication: Nucleosome recognition and DNA distortion by the Chd1 remodeler in a nucleotide-free state. Nodelman IM, Das S, Faustino AM, Fried SD, Bowman GD, Armache JP. Nat Struct Mol Biol. 2022 Feb;29(2):121-129. doi: 10.1038/s41594-021-00719-x. Epub 2022 Feb 16. PubMed 35173352.
Backbone
  Vector backbone: pDEST17
  Backbone manufacturer: Invitrogen
  Backbone size w/o insert (bp): 6000
  Vector type: Bacterial Expression
Growth in bacteria
  Bacterial resistance: Ampicillin, 100 μg/mL
  Growth temperature: 37°C
  Growth strain: DH5alpha
  Growth instructions: BL21-DE3 Rosetta Star cells can be used for expression. grow at 37˚C then shift to 16˚C at OD600 one doubling before inducing with IPTG
  Copy number: Low Copy
Gene/Insert
  Gene/Insert name: ScChd1 (aa118-1274)
  Species: S. cerevisiae (budding yeast)
  Insert size (bp): 3468
  Mutation: Y137A
  Promoter: T7
  Tag / fusion protein: 6xHis-tag (Precission protease cleavable) (N terminal on backbone)
  Cloning method: Other
  Sequencing primers: 5′ 5’ ct aat cgt caa aac aaa acg gta aat GCt aac atc gat tat agc gat gat gac ctc; 3′ 5’ gaggtcatcatcgctataatcgatgttaGCatttaccgttttgttttgacgattag
Resource information
  A portion of this plasmid was derived from a plasmid made by: full length yeast Chd1 was a gift from Paul Kaufman
Terms and licenses: Academic/Nonprofit Terms; Industry Terms: Not Available to Industry
How to cite: pDEST17-ScChd1[Y137A] was a gift from Gregory Bowman (Addgene plasmid # 221198 ; http://n2t.net/addgene:221198 ; RRID:Addgene_221198)
