[The description below was written by a language model from this plasmid's Addgene catalogue record and pLannotate feature annotations shown in this document.]
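Description:
pDEST17-ScChd1[Y137A] is a bacterial expression plasmid built on the Invitrogen Gateway destination vector pDEST17, carrying a truncated form of the Saccharomyces cerevisiae chromatin remodeler Chd1 (residues 118–1274, about 3.5 kb) with a tyrosine-to-alanine substitution at position 137. The sequenced plasmid is about 8.25 kb. It is propagated in E. coli under ampicillin selection through the β-lactamase gene and its own promoter. Replication depends on a ColE1/pBR322-type origin accompanied by the bom region and the rop gene, which holds copy number down, in line with the low-copy designation in the record. Fragments of a tetracycline resistance gene and its promoter are also annotated. They appear to be incomplete pBR322-derived remnants, and tetracycline is not listed as a selection.

The Chd1 coding region lies between attB1 and attB2 sites, the footprints of Gateway recombination into the destination vector. Expression is driven by a T7 promoter with the phage T7 gene 10 ribosome binding site upstream and a T7 terminator downstream, so production requires a host supplying T7 RNA polymerase, such as an IPTG-inducible DE3 strain. An N-terminal polyhistidine tag contributed by the backbone allows metal-affinity purification, and the record states that it can be removed with PreScission protease. The short annotation after attB2 matching a T7 gene 10B-derived solubility tag lies downstream of the insert and is probably just vector sequence preceding the terminator rather than a fused tag.

The construct is intended for producing recombinant mutant Chd1 protein. The associated work concerns nucleosome recognition and DNA distortion by Chd1, so the Y137A variant presumably serves to test the contribution of that residue, although the record does not spell out its specific role.
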