Features (pLannotate 1.2.2; 17 found; start..end, strand, type, name):
     21..39      +  promoter       T7 promoter: promoter for bacteriophage T7 RNA polymerase
     71..93      +  RBS            RBS: efficient ribosome binding site from bacteriophage T7 gene 10 (Olins and Rangwala, 1989)
    111..131     +  CDS            8xHis (fragment): 8xHis affinity tag
    140..164     +  protein_bind   attB1: mutant version of attB; recombination site for the Gateway® BP reaction BP Clonase™
    218..3685    +  CDS            CHD1 (fragment): CHD1_YEAST - Experimental evidence at protein level: Swiss-Prot protein existence level 1. ATP-dependent chromatin-remodeling factor which functions as substrate recognition component of the transcription regulatory histone acetylation (HAT) complexes SAGA and SLIK. It recognizes H3K4me. SAGA is involved in RNA polymerase II-dependent transcriptional regulation of approximately 10% of yeast genes. At the promoters, SAGA is required for recruitment of the basal transcription machinery. It influences RNA polymerase II transcriptional activity through different activities such as TBP interaction
   3720..3744    -  protein_bind   attB2: mutant version of attB; recombination site for the Gateway® BP reaction BP Clonase™
   3754..3803    +  CDS            SET1 (fragment): solubility-enhancement tag derived from T7 phage gene 10B
   3811..3858    +  terminator     T7 terminator: transcription terminator for bacteriophage T7 RNA polymerase
   3884..4176    -  CDS            TcR (fragment): tetracycline efflux protein; tet; confers resistance to tetracycline
   4224..4252    -  promoter       tet promoter: E. coli promoter for tetracycline efflux protein gene
   4365..4469    +  promoter       AmpR promoter: bla
   4470..5330    +  CDS            AmpR: β-lactamase; bla; confers resistance to ampicillin, carbenicillin, and related antibiotics
   5501..6089    +  rep_origin     ori: high-copy-number ColE1/pMB1/pBR322/pUC origin of replication
   6275..6414    -  misc_feature   bom: basis of mobility region from pBR322
   6516..6707    -  CDS            rop: Rop protein, which maintains plasmids at low copy number; rop
   6724..7104    +  CDS            YPB1_ECOLX: Protein predicted: Swiss-Prot protein existence level 4. From Escherichia coli.
   7346..8250    -  CDS            TcR (fragment): tetracycline efflux protein; tet; confers resistance to tetracycline
>Addgene plasmid #221198 | pDEST17-ScChd1[Y137A] | addgene full sequence | sequence record 438357 | Addgene NGS Result
AGATCTCGATCCCGCGAAATTAATACGACTCACTATAGGGAGACCACAACGGTTTCCCTCTAGAAATAAT
TTTGTTTAACTTTAAGAAGGAGATATACATATGTCGTACTACCATCACCATCACCATCACCTCGAATCAA
CAAGTTTGTACAAAAAAGCAGGCTCCGCGGCCGCCCCCTTCACCGGATCCCTGGAAGTTCTGTTCCAGGG
GCCCCAATCTACAGTGAAAATACCAACAAGGTTTTCTAATCGTCAAAACAAAACGGTAAATGCTAACATC
GATTATAGCGATGATGACCTCTTAGAATCTGAAGATGACTATGGTTCCGAGGAGGCTTTATCAGAGGAAA
ATGTGCATGAAGCATCTGCCAATCCTCAACCAGAGGACTTCCATGGTATTGATATTGTTATCAATCACAG
ACTAAAGACATCTTTGGAAGAAGGAAAGGTCTTGGAAAAGACTGTTCCTGACCTCAATAACTGCAAGGAA
AATTATGAATTCTTAATCAAATGGACAGATGAATCTCATCTCCACAATACCTGGGAAACTTATGAATCCA
TTGGCCAAGTCCGTGGATTGAAGAGGTTGGACAACTATTGTAAGCAATTCATCATCGAAGATCAACAAGT
AAGATTAGATCCATACGTTACCGCCGAAGATATAGAGATCATGGACATGGAACGTGAACGTAGGCTTGAT
GAATTTGAGGAGTTCCACGTGCCAGAAAGGATTATTGATAGCCAACGTGCTTCGTTGGAAGACGGCACCT
CACAATTACAGTATTTAGTTAAATGGCGTCGTCTAAATTACGACGAGGCTACTTGGGAGAATGCCACAGA
TATCGTGAAATTGGCACCTGAACAAGTGAAACATTTTCAAAACAGAGAAAACTCTAAGATCCTCCCACAA
TATTCCAGTAATTATACTAGTCAGAGACCGCGTTTTGAGAAGTTAAGCGTGCAACCTCCGTTCATTAAAG
GTGGGGAATTAAGAGATTTTCAACTAACTGGTATTAATTGGATGGCATTTTTGTGGTCCAAAGGTGATAA
TGGTATACTGGCAGATGAGATGGGCCTGGGAAAAACGGTCCAGACTGTCGCCTTTATCAGTTGGCTGATA
TTTGCTCGTAGACAAAACGGACCTCACATCATTGTCGTTCCTTTATCGACAATGCCTGCCTGGTTGGATA
CTTTTGAGAAATGGGCGCCTGATTTGAATTGTATATGCTATATGGGCAACCAAAAATCAAGAGATACCAT
TCGAGAATATGAATTTTACACCAATCCAAGGGCAAAAGGGAAAAAAACAATGAAATTTAATGTTTTATTA
ACAACATACGAGTACATCTTAAAGGATCGTGCTGAATTAGGAAGTATAAAATGGCAATTTATGGCCGTTG
ACGAAGCTCATAGACTAAAAAATGCTGAATCATCCCTTTATGAATCATTAAACAGTTTCAAGGTCGCCAA
CCGTATGTTAATCACAGGCACACCTCTTCAGAATAATATTAAAGAGTTAGCTGCGTTGGTTAATTTCCTA
ATGCCCGGAAGGTTTACGATTGATCAGGAGATTGATTTTGAAAACCAAGATGAAGAGCAAGAAGAATATA
TTCATGATTTACACCGAAGAATACAGCCTTTTATTCTTCGTCGGTTGAAGAAAGACGTAGAAAAATCACT
TCCATCAAAGACAGAGCGTATTTTAAGAGTTGAATTGTCCGACGTACAGACTGAGTACTATAAAAATATT
CTGACTAAAAACTACTCTGCTTTAACTGCTGGAGCTAAAGGGGGTCATTTCTCTTTACTGAATATTATGA
ACGAGTTGAAAAAGGCATCGAACCATCCATATCTCTTCGATAATGCTGAAGAGCGCGTCTTACAGAAATT
TGGGGATGGTAAAATGACTCGAGAAAACGTACTAAGAGGTTTGATCATGTCTTCGGGTAAGATGGTTCTT
TTAGACCAATTATTGACCAGATTGAAGAAAGATGGGCACCGCGTGTTGATTTTTTCACAAATGGTCAGAA
TGCTTGACATTTTAGGCGACTATTTATCCATTAAAGGTATTAACTTCCAAAGGTTAGATGGTACAGTACC
ATCTGCTCAAAGAAGGATATCTATTGATCATTTCAACTCTCCGGATTCAAACGACTTCGTATTTTTACTT
TCTACTCGTGCTGGTGGTTTGGGTATCAACTTAATGACCGCCGATACCGTTGTGATTTTTGATTCCGATT
GGAATCCGCAAGCCGATTTACAAGCAATGGCTAGAGCTCATCGTATTGGCCAAAAAAATCACGTTATGGT
GTATAGGTTGGTTTCAAAAGACACAGTAGAGGAAGAGGTATTAGAAAGAGCACGGAAGAAAATGATTCTG
GAATATGCTATTATTTCTCTTGGAGTGACAGATGGTAACAAATACACTAAGAAGAATGAACCAAATGCCG
GTGAATTATCGGCAATCCTGAAGTTCGGTGCAGGCAATATGTTCACTGCCACAGACAACCAGAAAAAATT
GGAGGATCTTAACTTGGATGATGTTTTGAATCATGCAGAGGATCACGTTACTACTCCAGACTTAGGAGAG
TCGCATCTTGGCGGTGAAGAGTTTTTGAAGCAATTCGAAGTGACTGATTATAAAGCTGATATAGATTGGG
ATGATATCATTCCAGAAGAAGAACTAAAAAAACTCCAAGATGAAGAGCAGAAACGCAAGGATGAAGAATA
TGTTAAAGAACAACTTGAAATGATGAATAGAAGGGATAACGCCCTAAAAAAAATAAAAAACAGTGTTAAT
GGTGATGGGACCGCCGCAAACTCAGATTCTGACGACGATAGTACTTCCAGATCTTCTAGAAGAAGAGCAA
GAGCTAATGACATGGACTCTATTGGTGAATCGGAGGTGAGAGCTTTGTATAAAGCTATTTTAAAATTTGG
CAACCTAAAGGAGATTTTGGACGAGTTGATTGCAGATGGAACCCTGCCGGTCAAATCATTTGAAAAATAC
GGTGAAACTTACGATGAAATGATGGAAGCAGCTAAAGACTGTGTACACGAGGAAGAGAAAAATAGAAAAG
AAATCTTGGAGAAACTTGAGAAGCATGCTACCGCCTATAGAGCAAAGCTAAAAAGCGGTGAAATAAAAGC
AGAGAACCAACCAAAGGATAATCCGTTGACTAGATTATCTTTAAAAAAAAGAGAAAAGAAAGCCGTCCTT
TTCAACTTTAAAGGTGTTAAATCTTTAAACGCCGAATCTTTACTAAGTAGAGTGGAGGATTTAAAGTACT
TGAAGAACTTGATAAATTCAAACTACAAAGATGATCCATTAAAGTTTAGCCTAGGCAACAACACACCTAA
GCCTGTACAGAATTGGTCATCTAATTGGACGAAAGAGGAAGATGAGAAGCTATTGATTGGTGTTTTCAAA
TATGGATATGGTTCCTGGACACAAATAAGAGACGATCCATTTCTAGGCATTACTGATAAAATATTCTTGA
ATGAAGTTCACAATCCGGTAGCAAAAAAGTCGGCAAGCTCCTCTGATACAACACCAACACCCTCAAAGAA
AGGAAAGGGAATAACGGGTTCTTCAAAAAAAGTACCTGGTGCCATTCACTTGGGCAGAAGAGTTGATTAT
CTATTATCCTTCTTAAGAGGAGGCCTAAATACAAAGAGTCCCAGTTGAAAGCTTAATAATAATAAGGGTG
GGCGCGCCGACCCAGCTTTCTTGTACAAAGTGGTTGATTCGAGGCTGCTAACAAAGCCCGAAAGGAAGCT
GAGTTGGCTGCTGCCACCGCTGAGCAATAACTAGCATAACCCCTTGGGGCCTCTAAACGGGTCTTGAGGG
GTTTTTTGCTGAAAGGAGGAACTATATCCGGATATCCACAGGACGGGTGTGGTCGCCATGATCGCGTAGT
CGATAGTGGCTCCAAGTAGCGAAGCGAGCAGGACTGGGCGGCGGCCAAAGCGGTCGGACAGTGCTCCGAG
AACGGGTGCGCATAGAAATTGCATCAACGCATATAGCGCTAGCAGCACGCCATAGTGACTGGCGATGCTG
TCGGAATGGACGATATCCCGCAAGAGGCCCGGCAGTACCGGCATAACCAAGCCTATGCCTACAGCATCCA
GGGTGACGGTGCCGAGGATGACGATGAGCGCATTGTTAGATTTCATACACGGTGCCTGACTGCGTTAGCA
ATTTAACTGTGATAAACTACCGCATTAAAGCTTATCGATGATAAGCTGTCAAACATGAGAATTCTTGAAG
ACGAAAGGGCCTCGTGATACGCCTATTTTTATAGGTTAATGTCATGATAATAATGGTTTCTTAGACGTCA
GGTGGCACTTTTCGGGGAAATGTGCGCGGAACCCCTATTTGTTTATTTTTCTAAATACATTCAAATATGT
ATCCGCTCATGAGACAATAACCCTGATAAATGCTTCAATAATATTGAAAAAGGAAGAGTATGAGTATTCA
ACATTTCCGTGTCGCCCTTATTCCCTTTTTTGCGGCATTTTGCCTTCCTGTTTTTGCTCACCCAGAAACG
CTGGTGAAAGTAAAAGATGCTGAAGATCAGTTGGGTGCACGAGTGGGTTACATCGAACTGGATCTCAACA
GCGGTAAGATCCTTGAGAGTTTTCGCCCCGAAGAACGTTTTCCAATGATGAGCACTTTTAAAGTTCTGCT
ATGTGGCGCGGTATTATCCCGTGTTGACGCCGGGCAAGAGCAACTCGGTCGCCGCATACACTATTCTCAG
AATGACTTGGTTGAGTACTCACCAGTCACAGAAAAGCATCTTACGGATGGCATGACAGTAAGAGAATTAT
GCAGTGCTGCCATAACCATGAGTGATAACACTGCGGCCAACTTACTTCTGACAACGATCGGAGGACCGAA
GGAGCTAACCGCTTTTTTGCACAACATGGGGGATCATGTAACTCGCCTTGATCGTTGGGAACCGGAGCTG
AATGAAGCCATACCAAACGACGAGCGTGACACCACGATGCCTGCAGCAATGGCAACAACGTTGCGCAAAC
TATTAACTGGCGAACTACTTACTCTAGCTTCCCGGCAACAATTAATAGACTGGATGGAGGCGGATAAAGT
TGCAGGACCACTTCTGCGCTCGGCCCTTCCGGCTGGCTGGTTTATTGCTGATAAATCTGGAGCCGGTGAG
CGTGGGTCTCGCGGTATCATTGCAGCACTGGGGCCAGATGGTAAGCCCTCCCGTATCGTAGTTATCTACA
CGACGGGGAGTCAGGCAACTATGGATGAACGAAATAGACAGATCGCTGAGATAGGTGCCTCACTGATTAA
GCATTGGTAACTGTCAGACCAAGTTTACTCATATATACTTTAGATTGATTTAAAACTTCATTTTTAATTT
AAAAGGATCTAGGTGAAGATCCTTTTTGATAATCTCATGACCAAAATCCCTTAACGTGAGTTTTCGTTCC
ACTGAGCGTCAGACCCCGTAGAAAAGATCAAAGGATCTTCTTGAGATCCTTTTTTTCTGCGCGTAATCTG
CTGCTTGCAAACAAAAAAACCACCGCTACCAGCGGTGGTTTGTTTGCCGGATCAAGAGCTACCAACTCTT
TTTCCGAAGGTAACTGGCTTCAGCAGAGCGCAGATACCAAATACTGTCCTTCTAGTGTAGCCGTAGTTAG
GCCACCACTTCAAGAACTCTGTAGCACCGCCTACATACCTCGCTCTGCTAATCCTGTTACCAGTGGCTGC
TGCCAGTGGCGATAAGTCGTGTCTTACCGGGTTGGACTCAAGACGATAGTTACCGGATAAGGCGCAGCGG
TCGGGCTGAACGGGGGGTTCGTGCACACAGCCCAGCTTGGAGCGAACGACCTACACCGAACTGAGATACC
TACAGCGTGAGCTATGAGAAAGCGCCACGCTTCCCGAAGGGAGAAAGGCGGACAGGTATCCGGTAAGCGG
CAGGGTCGGAACAGGAGAGCGCACGAGGGAGCTTCCAGGGGGAAACGCCTGGTATCTTTATAGTCCTGTC
GGGTTTCGCCACCTCTGACTTGAGCGTCGATTTTTGTGATGCTCGTCAGGGGGGCGGAGCCTATGGAAAA
ACGCCAGCAACGCGGCCTTTTTACGGTTCCTGGCCTTTTGCTGGCCTTTTGCTCACATGTTCTTTCCTGC
GTTATCCCCTGATTCTGTGGATAACCGTATTACCGCCTTTGAGTGAGCTGATACCGCTCGCCGCAGCCGA
ACGACCGAGCGCAGCGAGTCAGTGAGCGAGGAAGCGGAAGAGCGCCTGATGCGGTATTTTCTCCTTACGC
ATCTGTGCGGTATTTCACACCGCAATGGTGCACTCTCAGTACAATCTGCTCTGATGCCGCATAGTTAAGC
CAGTATACACTCCGCTATCGCTACGTGACTGGGTCATGGCTGCGCCCCGACACCCGCCAACACCCGCTGA
CGCGCCCTGACGGGCTTGTCTGCTCCCGGCATCCGCTTACAGACAAGCTGTGACCGTCTCCGGGAGCTGC
ATGTGTCAGAGGTTTTCACCGTCATCACCGAAACGCGCGAGGCAGCTGCGGTAAAGCTCATCAGCGTGGT
CGTGAAGCGATTCACAGATGTCTGCCTGTTCATCCGCGTCCAGCTCGTTGAGTTTCTCCAGAAGCGTTAA
TGTCTGGCTTCTGATAAAGCGGGCCATGTTAAGGGCGGTTTTTTCCTGTTTGGTCACTGATGCCTCCGTG
TAAGGGGGATTTCTGTTCATGGGGGTAATGATACCGATGAAACGAGAGAGGATGCTCACGATACGGGTTA
CTGATGATGAACATGCCCGGTTACTGGAACGTTGTGAGGGTAAACAACTGGCGGTATGGATGCGGCGGGA
CCAGAGAAAAATCACTCAGGGTCAATGCCAGCGCTTCGTTAATACAGATGTAGGTGTTCCACAGGGTAGC
CAGCAGCATCCTGCGATGCAGATCCGGAACATAATGGTGCAGGGCGCTGACTTCCGCGTTTCCAGACTTT
ACGAAACACGGAAACCGAAGACCATTCATGTTGTTGCTCAGGTCGCAGACGTTTTGCAGCAGCAGTCGCT
TCACGTTCGCTCGCGTATCGGTGATTCATTCTGCTAACCAGTAAGGCAACCCCGCCAGCCTAGCCGGGTC
CTCAACGACAGGAGCACGATCATGCGCACCCGTGGCCAGGACCCAACGCTGCCCGAGATGCGCCGCGTGC
GGCTGCTGGAGATGGCGGACGCGATGGATATGTTCTGCCAAGGGTTGGTTTGCGCATTCACAGTTCTCCG
CAAGAATTGATTGGCTCCAATTCTTGGAGTGGTGAATCCGTTAGCGAGGTGCCGCCGGCTTCCATTCAGG
TCGAGGTGGCCCGGCTCCATGCACCGCGACGCAACGCGGGGAGGCAGACAAGGTATAGGGCGGCGCCTAC
AATCCATGCCAACCCGTTCCATGTGCTCGCCGAGGCGGCATAAATCGCCGTGACGATCAGCGGTCCAATG
ATCGAAGTTAGGCTGGTAAGAGCCGCGAGCGATCCTTGAAGCTGTCCCTGATGGTCGTCATCTACCTGCC
TGGACAGCATGGCCTGCAACGCGGGCATCCCGATGCCGCCGGAAGCGAGAAGAATCATAATGGGGAAGGC
CATCCAGCCTCGCGTCGCGAACGCCAGCAAGACGTAGCCCAGCGCGTCGGCCGCCATGCCGGCGATAATG
GCCTGCTTCTCGCCGAAACGTTTGGTGGCGGGACCAGTGACGAAGGCTTGAGCGAGGGCGTGCAAGATTC
CGAATACCGCAAGCGACAGGCCGATCATCGTCGCGCTCCAGCGAAAGCGGTCCTCGCCGAAAATGACCCA
GAGCGCTGCCGGCACCTGTCCTACGAGTTGCATGATAAAGAAGACAGTCATAAGTGCGGCGACGATAGTC
ATGCCCCGCGCCCACCGGAAGGAGCTGACTGGGTTGAAGGCTCTCAAGGGCATCGGTCGATCGACGCTCT
CCCTTATGCGACTCCTGCATTAGGAAGCAGCCCAGTAGTAGGTTGAGGCCGTTGAGCACCGCCGCCGCAA
GGAATGGTGCATGCAAGGAGATGGCGCCCAACAGTCCCCCGGCCACGGGGCCTGCCACCATACCCACGCC
GAAACAAGCGCTCATGAGCCCGAAGTGGCGAGCCCGATCTTCCCCATCGGTGATGTCGGCGATATAGGCG
CCAGCAACCGCACCTGTGGCGCCGGTGATGCCGGCCACGATGCGTCCGGCGTAGAGGATCG
